Addgene plasmid #43173: I-TCAG
Depositing lab: Chad Cowan & Kiran Musunuru. Depositing organization: Harvard University. Publication: A TALEN Genome-Editing System for Generating Human Stem Cell-Based Disease Models. Ding Q, Lee YK, Schaefer EA, Peters DT, Veres A, Kim K, Kuperwasser N, Motola DL, Meissner TB, Hendriks WT, Trevisan M, Gupta RM, Moisan A, Banks E, Friesen M, Schinzel RT, Xia F, Tang A, Xia Y, Figueroa E, Wann A, Ahfeldt T, Daheron L, Zhang F, Rubin LL, Peng LF, Chung RT, Musunuru K, Cowan CA. Cell Stem Cell. 2012 Dec 12. pii: S1934-5909(12)00645-5. doi: 10.1016/j.stem.2012.11.011. PubMed 23246482.
Backbone
  Vector backbone: pCRII-TOPO
  Backbone manufacturer: Invitrogen
  Backbone size w/o insert (bp): 3973
  Vector type: Bacterial Cloning
Growth in bacteria
  Bacterial resistance: Ampicillin and Kanamycin, 100 & 50 μg/mL
  Growth temperature: 37°C
  Growth strain: Top10
  Copy number: High Copy
Gene/Insert
  Gene/Insert name: I-TCAG
  Species: Synthetic
  Insert size (bp): 424
  Cloning method: TOPO Cloning
  Sequencing primers: 5′ T7; 3′ M13-rev
Terms and licenses: Academic/Nonprofit Terms; Industry Terms: Not Available to Industry
How to cite: I-TCAG was a gift from Chad Cowan & Kiran Musunuru (Addgene plasmid # 43173 ; http://n2t.net/addgene:43173 ; RRID:Addgene_43173)
