[The description below was written by a language model from this plasmid's Addgene catalogue record.]
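Description:
I-TCAG is a bacterial cloning plasmid built on the commercial pCRII-TOPO backbone (about 4 kb without insert), into which a 424 bp synthetic fragment was introduced by TOPO cloning. It is a high-copy plasmid maintained in E. coli and is selected with ampicillin and kanamycin, in keeping with the two resistance markers carried by this backbone. No feature table accompanies the record, so origins, promoters and other backbone elements are not individually documented. The listed sequencing primers (T7 on the 5′ side, M13 reverse on the 3′ side) show that the insert sits in the multiple cloning region between these standard priming sites. The vector is a storage and propagation vehicle and is not designed to express anything in mammalian cells.

The record does not describe the insert beyond its name, synthetic origin and size. The plasmid was deposited in connection with a TALEN genome-editing system developed for generating human stem cell-based disease models. In that context, the name suggests a pre-assembled module of TAL effector repeats recognising the four-base sequence T-C-A-G. The 424 bp length is roughly what four repeat units of about 100 bp each would occupy. The "I" prefix may denote the module's position in an ordered assembly scheme. These readings are inferences from the name and the associated publication, not stated facts. If they are right, the plasmid would be one member of a library of repeat-module building blocks that are excised or amplified and joined to build custom TALE DNA-binding arrays, which are then transferred into a nuclease expression vector.
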