>Addgene plasmid #43173 | I-TCAG | depositor partial sequence | sequence record 58438 | I-TCAG sequence 424 bps
CGTCTCCTGACCCCAGAGCAGGTCGTGGCCATTGCCTCGAATGGAGGGGGCAAACAGGCGTTGGAAACCG
TACAACGATTGCTGCCGGTGCTGTGCCAAGCGCACGGACTCACCCCAGAGCAGGTCGTGGCGATCGCAAG
CCACGACGGAGGAAAGCAAGCCTTGGAAACAGTACAGAGGCTGTTGCCTGTGCTGTGCCAAGCGCACGGC
CTCACCCCAGAGCAGGTCGTGGCAATCGCCTCCAACATTGGCGGGAAACAGGCACTCGAGACTGTCCAGC
GCCTGCTTCCCGTGCTGTGCCAAGCGCACGGATTAACCCCAGAGCAGGTCGTGGCAATCGCGAGCAATAA
CGGCGGAAAACAGGCTTTGGAAACGGTGCAGAGGCTCCTTCCAGTGCTGTGCCAAGCGCACGGCTTAAGA
GACG
