>Addgene plasmid #43173 | I-TCAG | addgene partial sequence | sequence record 61955 | M13-F20 5'-TGTAAAACGACGGCCAGT-3'
CGAATTGGGCCCTCTAGATGCATGCTCGAGCGGCCGCCAGTGTGATGGATATCTGCAGAATTCGCCCTTA
TATAGATGCCGTCCTAGCGCGTCTCCTGACCCCAGAGCAGGTCGTGGCCATTGCCTCGAATGGAGGGGGC
AAACAGGCGTTGGAAACCGTACAACGATTGCTGCCGGTGCTGTGCCAAGCGCACGGACTCACCCCAGAGC
AGGTCGTGGCGATCGCAAGCCACGACGGAGGAAAGCAAGCCTTGGAAACAGTACAGAGGCTGTTGCCTGT
GCTGTGCCAAGCGCACGGCCTCACCCCAGAGCAGGTCGTGGCAATCGCCTCCAACATTGGCGGGAAACAG
GCACTCGAGACTGTCCAGCGCCTGCTTCCCGTGCTGTGCCAAGCGCACGGATTAACCCCAGAGCAGGTCG
TGGCAATCGCGAGCAATAACGGCGGAAAACAGGCTTTGGAAACGGTGCAGAGGCTCCTTCCAGTGCTGTG
CCAAGCGCACGGCTTAAGAGACGTGGGCACAGGAAAGATACTTAAGGGCGAATTCCAGCACACTGGCGGC
CGTTACTAGTGGATCCGAGCTCGGTACCAAGCTTGGCGTAATCATGGTCATAGCTGTTTCCTGTGTGAAA
TTGTTATCCGCTCACAATTCCACACAACATACGAGCCGGAAGCATAAAGTGTAAAGCCTGGGGTGCCTAA
TGAGTGAGCTAACTCACATTAATTGCGTTGCGCTCACTGCCCGCTTTCCAGTCGGGAAACCTGTCGTGCC
AGCTGCATTAATGAATCGGCCAACGCGCGGGGAGAGGCGGTTTGCGTATTGGGCGCTCTTCCGCTTCCTC
GCTCACTGACTCGCTGCGCTCGGTCGTTCGGCTGCGGCGAGCGGTATCAGCTCACTCAAAGGCGGTAATA
CGGTTATCCACAGAATCAGGGGATAACGCAGGAAAGAACATGTGAGCAAA
